Addgene plasmid #215637: pGAL4-DBD-CEBPa_WT(N)-FUSN
Purpose: For overexpression of Gal4-DBD CEBPa WT(N) FUSN
Depositing lab: Denes Hnisz. Depositing organization: Max Planck Institute for Molecular Genetics. Publication: An activity-specificity trade-off encoded in human transcription factors. Naderi J, Magalhaes AP, Kibar G, Stik G, Zhang Y, Mackowiak SD, Wieler HM, Rossi F, Buschow R, Christou-Kent M, Alcoverro-Bertran M, Graf T, Vingron M, Hnisz D. Nat Cell Biol. 2024 Aug;26(8):1309-1321. doi: 10.1038/s41556-024-01411-0. Epub 2024 Jul 5. PubMed 38969762.
Backbone
  Vector backbone: pGAL4-DBD-MCS
  Vector type: Mammalian Expression
Growth in bacteria
  Bacterial resistance: Ampicillin, 100 μg/mL
  Growth temperature: 37°C
  Growth strain: DH5alpha
  Copy number: High Copy
Gene/Insert
  Gene/Insert name: CEBPa(N) FUSN
  Species: H. sapiens (human)
  Entrez Gene: CEBPA (a.k.a. C/EBP-alpha, CEBP)
  Cloning method: Gibson Cloning
Terms and licenses: Academic/Nonprofit Terms; Industry Terms: Not Available to Industry
How to cite: pGAL4-DBD-CEBPa_WT(N)-FUSN was a gift from Denes Hnisz (Addgene plasmid # 215637 ; http://n2t.net/addgene:215637 ; RRID:Addgene_215637)
