[The description below was written by a language model from this plasmid's Addgene catalogue record and pLannotate feature annotations shown in this document.]
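Description:
pGAL4-DBD-CEBPa_WT(N)-FUSN is a mammalian expression plasmid of about 7.1 kb, built on the pGAL4-DBD-MCS backbone, that overexpresses a chimeric protein made of the yeast GAL4 DNA-binding domain, an N-terminal portion of human CEBPA (wild-type sequence, per the name) and an N-terminal portion of human FUS. In bacteria it is maintained at high copy through a ColE1/pUC-type origin and selected with ampicillin via the β-lactamase gene. An f1 origin is also present. Small annotated fragments of lac regulatory elements, lacI, a pBR322 bom region, an HIV-1 LTR and a ble gene appear to be backbone remnants rather than functional parts.

The expression cassette is driven by the CMV immediate-early enhancer and promoter and terminated by the bovine growth hormone polyadenylation signal. T7 and SP6 phage promoters flank the insert. The annotated coding segments run in order: the GAL4 DNA-binding domain, a short CEBPA fragment of roughly 85 codons, and a directly abutting FUS fragment of roughly 285 codons, the latter two having been inserted by Gibson assembly. A separate SV40 early promoter drives a neomycin phosphotransferase gene followed by an SV40 polyadenylation signal, which would allow G418 selection of transfected mammalian cells.

The record gives the purpose only as overexpression of this fusion. GAL4-DBD fusions of this kind are generally used to tether a candidate transcription factor region to UAS sites upstream of a reporter and measure its activation capacity. Here that would test the CEBPA N-terminal region joined to the FUS N-terminal segment, in keeping with the associated study of activity and specificity in human transcription factors. No reporter is carried on this plasmid.
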