Features (pLannotate 1.2.2; 23 found; start..end, strand, type, name):
      1..380     +  enhancer       CMV enhancer: human cytomegalovirus immediate early enhancer
    381..584     +  promoter       CMV promoter: human cytomegalovirus (CMV) immediate early promoter
    580..613     +  LTR            5' LTR (truncated) (fragment): truncated 5' long terminal repeat (LTR) from HIV-1
    629..647     +  promoter       T7 promoter: promoter for bacteriophage T7 RNA polymerase
    710..1150    +  CDS            GAL4 DNA binding domain: DNA binding domain of the GAL4 transcriptional activator; Saccharomyces cerevisiae GAL4 (truncated)
   1262..1516    +  CDS            CEBPA (fragment): CEBPA_HUMAN - Also known as CEBP From Homo sapiens (Human).
   1517..2374    +  CDS            FUS (fragment): FUS_HUMAN - Also known as TLS. Experimental evidence at protein level: Swiss-Prot protein existence level 1. DNA/RNA-binding protein that plays a role in various cellular processes such as transcription regulation, RNA splicing, RNA transport, DNA repair and damage response (PubMed:27731383). Binds to nascent pre-mRNAs and acts as a molecular mediator between RNA polymerase II and U1 small nuclear ribonucleoprotein thereby coupling transcription and splicing (PubMed:26124092). Binds also its own pre- mRNA and autoregulates its expression; this autoregulation mechanism is mediated by non-sense-
   2394..2412    -  promoter       SP6 promoter: promoter for bacteriophage SP6 RNA polymerase
   2438..2662    +  polyA_signal   bGH poly(A) signal: bovine growth hormone polyadenylation signal
   2666..2687    +  promoter       SV40 promoter (fragment): SV40 enhancer and early promoter
   2708..3136    +  rep_origin     f1 ori (sequence partly withheld): f1 bacteriophage origin of replication; arrow indicates direction of (+) strand synthesis
   3150..3479    +  promoter       SV40 promoter: SV40 enhancer and early promoter
   3546..4337    +  CDS            neo: KKA2_KLEPN - Also known as kan, nptII. Experimental evidence at protein level: Swiss-Prot protein existence level 1. Resistance to kanamycin, neomycin, paromomycin, ribostamycin, butirosin and gentamicin B. From Klebsiella pneumoniae.
   4361..4519    +  CDS            ble (fragment): BLE_KLEPN - Experimental evidence at protein level: Swiss-Prot protein existence level 1. Binding protein with a strong affinity to the bleomycin family of antibiotics. Binds to CL990; an antimitotic-antibiotic compound. From Klebsiella pneumoniae.
   4514..4635    +  polyA_signal   SV40 poly(A) signal: SV40 polyadenylation signal
   4708..4724    -  protein_bind   lac operator: The lac repressor binds to the lac operator to inhibit transcription in E. coli. This inhibition can be relieved by adding lactose or isopropyl-β-D-thiogalactopyranoside (IPTG). lac repressor encoded by lacI
   4732..4762    -  promoter       lac promoter: promoter for the E. coli lac operon
   4777..4798    -  protein_bind   CAP binding site: CAP binding activates transcription in the presence of cAMP. E. coli catabolite activator protein
   4811..4903    -  CDS            lacI (fragment): lac repressor; lacI; The lac repressor binds to the lac operator to inhibit transcription in E. coli. This inhibition can be relieved by adding lactose or isopropyl-β-D-thiogalactopyranoside (IPTG).
   5086..5674    -  rep_origin     ori: high-copy-number ColE1/pMB1/pBR322/pUC origin of replication
   5845..6705    -  CDS            AmpR: β-lactamase; bla; confers resistance to ampicillin, carbenicillin, and related antibiotics
   6706..6810    -  promoter       AmpR promoter: bla
   6869..6921    -  misc_feature   bom (fragment): basis of mobility region from pBR322
>Addgene plasmid #215637 | pGAL4-DBD-CEBPa_WT(N)-FUSN | addgene full sequence | sequence record 429193 | Addgene NGS Result
GACATTGATTATTGACTAGTTATTAATAGTAATCAATTACGGGGTCATTAGTTCATAGCCCATATATGGA
GTTCCGCGTTACATAACTTACGGTAAATGGCCCGCCTGGCTGACCGCCCAACGACCCCCGCCCATTGACG
TCAATAATGACGTATGTTCCCATAGTAACGCCAATAGGGACTTTCCATTGACGTCAATGGGTGGAGTATT
TACGGTAAACTGCCCACTTGGCAGTACATCAAGTGTATCATATGCCAAGTACGCCCCCTATTGACGTCAA
TGACGGTAAATGGCCCGCCTGGCATTATGCCCAGTACATGACCTTATGGGACTTTCCTACTTGGCAGTAC
ATCTACGTATTAGTCATCGCTATTACCATGGTGATGCGGTTTTGGCAGTACATCAATGGGCGTGGATAGC
GGTTTGACTCACGGGGATTTCCAAGTCTCCACCCCATTGACGTCAATGGGAGTTTGTTTTGGCACCAAAA
TCAACGGGACTTTCCAAAATGTCGTAACAACTCCGCCCCATTGACGCAAATGGGCGGTAGGCGTGTACGG
TGGGAGGTCTATATAAGCAGAGCTCTCTGGCTAACTAGAGAACCCACTGCTTACTGGCTTATCGAAATTA
ATACGACTCACTATAGGGAGACCCAAGCTTGGTACCGAGCTCGGATCCACTAGTAACGGCCGCCAGTGTG
CTGGAATTCATGAAGCTACTGTCTTCTATCGAACAAGCATGCGATATTTGCCGACTTAAAAAGCTCAAGT
GCTCCAAAGAAAAACCGAAGTGCGCCAAGTGTCTGAAGAACAACTGGGAGTGTCGCTACTCTCCCAAAAC
CAAAAGGTCTCCGCTGACTAGGGCACATCTGACAGAAGTGGAATCAAGGCTAGAAAGACTGGAACAGCTA
TTTCTACTGATTTTTCCTCGAGAAGACCTTGACATGATTTTGAAAATGGATTCTTTACAGGATATAAAAG
CATTGTTAACAGGATTATTTGTACAAGATAATGTGAATAAAGATGCCGTCACAGATAGATTGGCTTCAGT
GGAGACTGATATGCCTCTAACATTGAGACAGCATAGAATAAGTGCGACATCATCATCGGAAGAGAGTAGT
AACAAAGGTCAAAGACAGTTGACTGTATCGGCGATAATGCGCGGGCGCGGGCGAGCAGGGTCTCCGGGTG
GGCGGCGGAGGAGACCTGCACAAGCAGGCGGAAGGCGAGGATCCCCGTGTCGCGAAAATTCTAATTCTCC
AATGGAAAGCGCTGATTTCTATGAAGCAGAACCCAGGCCACCAATGTCTTCCCATCTCCAAAGTCCCCCT
CATGCACCAAGTTCCGCAGCATTTGGGTTCCCTAGAGGAGCAGGACCAGCCCAACCCCCTGCTCCCCCGG
CTGCTCCCGAACCTCTCGGTGGAATTTGTGAACATGAAACCAGCATAGATATTTCTGCATATATAGATCC
AGCTGCTTTTAATGATGAATTTCTTGCGGATCTCTTTCAACATTCTGCGTCCAATGACTACACTCAGCAG
GCCACACAGTCTTACGGTGCATATCCAACACAACCAGGACAAGGGTACAGCCAACAAAGTTCTCAACCAT
ATGGCCAACAATCCTATAGCGGCTACTCACAATCAACAGATACCAGTGGGTACGGGCAAAGTAGTTACTC
AAGCTACGGACAATCCCAAAATACCGGTTACGGCACACAATCCACACCTCAAGGGTACGGTTCCACAGGT
GGTTACGGAAGCTCCCAATCCAGTCAGAGCAGCTATGGCCAACAAAGCAGCTACCCCGGATACGGGCAAC
AACCGGCCCCTTCTTCCACAAGCGGCTCCTATGGATCAAGCTCCCAATCTAGTTCTTACGGCCAACCGCA
ATCCGGCTCTTATAGTCAACAACCCAGTTACGGCGGTCAACAACAGAGTTACGGCCAACAACAGTCCTAC
AACCCGCCACAAGGGTACGGCCAACAAAATCAATATAATAGTAGTTCTGGAGGAGGCGGGGGGGGCGGCG
GTGGTGGCAATTACGGGCAGGACCAGAGCTCTATGAGCTCCGGTGGCGGTTCCGGCGGTGGGTACGGGAA
CCAAGATCAATCCGGCGGTGGTGGTTCCGGTGGATACGGCCAACAAGATCGGGGCGGTCGAGGGAGAGGT
GGATCTGGAGGAGGTGGTGGAGGAGGGGGGGGCGGCTATAATAGATCTTCTGGTGGATACGAGCCACGCG
GCCGCGGCGGCGGACGAGGCGGGCGTGGTGGAATGGGTGGCTCCGATAGGGGCGGTTTTAACAAGTTCGG
CGGACCCAGGGATCAGGGCAGTCGCCACGATAGCGAGCAGGATAATTCAGACAACAACACCATCTGAGTC
TAGAGGGCCCTATTCTATAGTGTCACCTAAATGCTAGAGCTCGCTGATCAGCCTCGACTGTGCCTTCTAG
TTGCCAGCCATCTGTTGTTTGCCCCTCCCCCGTGCCTTCCTTGACCCTGGAAGGTGCCACTCCCACTGTC
CTTTCCTAATAAAATGAGGAAATTGCATCGCATTGTCTGAGTAGGTGTCATTCTATTCTGGGGGGTGGGG
TGGGGCAGGACAGCAAGGGGGAGGATTGGGAAGACAATAGCAGGCATGCTGGGGATGCGGTGGGCTCTAT
GGCTTCTGAGGCGGAAAGAACCAGCTGGGGCTCTAGGGGGTATCCCC
[124 nt withheld, positions 2708-2831]
C
[91 nt withheld, positions 2833-2923]
A
[49 nt withheld, positions 2925-2973]
CCTTTGACGTTGGAGTCCACGTTCTTT
[37 nt withheld, positions 3001-3037]
ACCCTATCTCGGTCTATTCTTTTGATTTATAAGGGATTTTGCCGATTTCGGCCTATTGGTTAAAAAATGA
GCTGATTTAACAAAAATTTAACGCGAATTAATTCTGTGGAATGTGTGTCAGTTAGGGTGTGGAAAGTCCC
CAGGCTCCCCAGCAGGCAGAAGTATGCAAAGCATGCATCTCAATTAGTCAGCAACCAGGTGTGGAAAGTC
CCCAGGCTCCCCAGCAGGCAGAAGTATGCAAAGCATGCATCTCAATTAGTCAGCAACCATAGTCCCGCCC
CTAACTCCGCCCATCCCGCCCCTAACTCCGCCCAGTTCCGCCCATTCTCCGCCCCATGGCTGACTAATTT
TTTTTATTTATGCAGAGGCCGAGGCCGCCTCTGCCTCTGAGCTATTCCAGAAGTAGTGAGGAGGCTTTTT
TGGAGGCCTAGGCTTTTGCAAAAAGCTCCCGGGAGCTTGTATATCCATTTTCGGATCTGATCAAGAGACA
GGATGAGGATCGTTTCGCATGATTGAACAAGATGGATTGCACGCAGGTTCTCCGGCCGCTTGGGTGGAGA
GGCTATTCGGCTATGACTGGGCACAACAGACAATCGGCTGCTCTGATGCCGCCGTGTTCCGGCTGTCAGC
GCAGGGGCGCCCGGTTCTTTTTGTCAAGACCGACCTGTCCGGTGCCCTGAATGAACTGCAGGACGAGGCA
GCGCGGCTATCGTGGCTGGCCACGACGGGCGTTCCTTGCGCAGCTGTGCTCGACGTTGTCACTGAAGCGG
GAAGGGACTGGCTGCTATTGGGCGAAGTGCCGGGGCAGGATCTCCTGTCATCTCACCTTGCTCCTGCCGA
GAAAGTATCCATCATGGCTGATGCAATGCGGCGGCTGCATACGCTTGATCCGGCTACCTGCCCATTCGAC
CACCAAGCGAAACATCGCATCGAGCGAGCACGTACTCGGATGGAAGCCGGTCTTGTCGATCAGGATGATC
TGGACGAAGAGCATCAGGGGCTCGCGCCAGCCGAACTGTTCGCCAGGCTCAAGGCGCGCATGCCCGACGG
CGAGGATCTCGTCGTGACCCATGGCGATGCCTGCTTGCCGAATATCATGGTGGAAAATGGCCGCTTTTCT
GGATTCATCGACTGTGGCCGGCTGGGTGTGGCGGACCGCTATCAGGACATAGCGTTGGCTACCCGTGATA
TTGCTGAAGAGCTTGGCGGCGAATGGGCTGACCGCTTCCTCGTGCTTTACGGTATCGCCGCTCCCGATTC
GCAGCGCATCGCCTTCTATCGCCTTCTTGACGAGTTCTTCTGAGCGGGACTCTGGGGTTCGAAATGACCG
ACCAAGCGACGCCCAACCTGCCATCACGAGATTTCGATTCCACCGCCGCCTTCTATGAAAGGTTGGGCTT
CGGAATCGTTTTCCGGGACGCCGGCTGGATGATCCTCCAGCGCGGGGATCTCATGCTGGAGTTCTTCGCC
CACCCCAACTTGTTTATTGCAGCTTATAATGGTTACAAATAAAGCAATAGCATCACAAATTTCACAAATA
AAGCATTTTTTTCACTGCATTCTAGTTGTGGTTTGTCCAAACTCATCAATGTATCTTATCATGTCTGTAT
ACCGTCGACCTCTAGCTAGAGCTTGGCGTAATCATGGTCATAGCTGTTTCCTGTGTGAAATTGTTATCCG
CTCACAATTCCACACAACATACGAGCCGGAAGCATAAAGTGTAAAGCCTGGGGTGCCTAATGAGTGAGCT
AACTCACATTAATTGCGTTGCGCTCACTGCCCGCTTTCCAGTCGGGAAACCTGTCGTGCCAGCTGCATTA
ATGAATCGGCCAACGCGCGGGGAGAGGCGGTTTGCGTATTGGGCGCTCTTCCGCTTCCTCGCTCACTGAC
TCGCTGCGCTCGGTCGTTCGGCTGCGGCGAGCGGTATCAGCTCACTCAAAGGCGGTAATACGGTTATCCA
CAGAATCAGGGGATAACGCAGGAAAGAACATGTGAGCAAAAGGCCAGCAAAAGGCCAGGAACCGTAAAAA
GGCCGCGTTGCTGGCGTTTTTCCATAGGCTCCGCCCCCCTGACGAGCATCACAAAAATCGACGCTCAAGT
CAGAGGTGGCGAAACCCGACAGGACTATAAAGATACCAGGCGTTTCCCCCTGGAAGCTCCCTCGTGCGCT
CTCCTGTTCCGACCCTGCCGCTTACCGGATACCTGTCCGCCTTTCTCCCTTCGGGAAGCGTGGCGCTTTC
TCATAGCTCACGCTGTAGGTATCTCAGTTCGGTGTAGGTCGTTCGCTCCAAGCTGGGCTGTGTGCACGAA
CCCCCCGTTCAGCCCGACCGCTGCGCCTTATCCGGTAACTATCGTCTTGAGTCCAACCCGGTAAGACACG
ACTTATCGCCACTGGCAGCAGCCACTGGTAACAGGATTAGCAGAGCGAGGTATGTAGGCGGTGCTACAGA
GTTCTTGAAGTGGTGGCCTAACTACGGCTACACTAGAAGAACAGTATTTGGTATCTGCGCTCTGCTGAAG
CCAGTTACCTTCGGAAAAAGAGTTGGTAGCTCTTGATCCGGCAAACAAACCACCGCTGGTAGCGGTGGTT
TTTTTGTTTGCAAGCAGCAGATTACGCGCAGAAAAAAAGGATCTCAAGAAGATCCTTTGATCTTTTCTAC
GGGGTCTGACGCTCAGTGGAACGAAAACTCACGTTAAGGGATTTTGGTCATGAGATTATCAAAAAGGATC
TTCACCTAGATCCTTTTAAATTAAAAATGAAGTTTTAAATCAATCTAAAGTATATATGAGTAAACTTGGT
CTGACAGTTACCAATGCTTAATCAGTGAGGCACCTATCTCAGCGATCTGTCTATTTCGTTCATCCATAGT
TGCCTGACTTCCCGTCGTGTAGATAACTACGATACGGGAGGGCTTACCATCTGGCCCCAGTGCTGCAATG
ATACCGCGAGACCCACGCTCACCGGCTCCAGATTTATCAGCAATAAACCAGCCAGCCGGAAGGGCCGAGC
GCAGAAGTGGTCCTGCAACTTTATCCGCCTCCATCCAGTCTATTAATTGTTGCCGGGAAGCTAGAGTAAG
TAGTTCGCCAGTTAATAGTTTGCGCAACGTTGTTGCCATTGCTACAGGCATCGTGGTGTCACGCTCGTCG
TTTGGTATGGCTTCATTCAGCTCCGGTTCCCAACGATCAAGGCGAGTTACATGATCCCCCATGTTGTGCA
AAAAAGCGGTTAGCTCCTTCGGTCCTCCGATCGTTGTCAGAAGTAAGTTGGCCGCAGTGTTATCACTCAT
GGTTATGGCAGCACTGCATAATTCTCTTACTGTCATGCCATCCGTAAGATGCTTTTCTGTGACTGGTGAG
TACTCAACCAAGTCATTCTGAGAATAGTGTATGCGGCGACCGAGTTGCTCTTGCCCGGCGTCAATACGGG
ATAATACCGCGCCACATAGCAGAACTTTAAAAGTGCTCATCATTGGAAAACGTTCTTCGGGGCGAAAACT
CTCAAGGATCTTACCGCTGTTGAGATCCAGTTCGATGTAACCCACTCGTGCACCCAACTGATCTTCAGCA
TCTTTTACTTTCACCAGCGTTTCTGGGTGAGCAAAAACAGGAAGGCAAAATGCCGCAAAAAAGGGAATAA
GGGCGACACGGAAATGTTGAATACTCATACTCTTCCTTTTTCAATATTATTGAAGCATTTATCAGGGTTA
TTGTCTCATGAGCGGATACATATTTGAATGTATTTAGAAAAATAAACAAATAGGGGTTCCGCGCACATTT
CCCCGAAAAGTGCCACCTGACGTCGACGGATCGGGAGATCTCCCGATCCCCTATGGTGCACTCTCAGTAC
AATCTGCTCTGATGCCGCATAGTTAAGCCAGTATCTGCTCCCTGCTTGTGTGTTGGAGGTCGCTGAGTAG
TGCGCGAGCAAAATTTAAGCTACAACAAGGCAAGGCTTGACCGACAATTGCATGAAGAATCTGCTTAGGG
TTAGGCGTTTTGCGCTGCTTCGCGATGTACGGGCCAGATATACGCGTT
